>Addgene plasmid #215745 | dCas9-10xSunTag(22aa) | addgene full sequence | sequence record 429623 | Addgene NGS Result
TAGTTATTAATAGTAATCAATTACGGGGTCATTAGTTCATAGCCCATATATGGAGTTCCGCGTTACATAA
CTTACGGTAAATGGCCCGCCTGGCTGACCGCCCAACGACCCCCGCCCATTGACGTCAATAATGACGTATG
TTCCCATAGTAACGCCAATAGGGACTTTCCATTGACGTCAATGGGTGGAGTATTTACGGTAAACTGCCCA
CTTGGCAGTACATCAAGTGTATCATATGCCAAGTACGCCCCCTATTGACGTCAATGACGGTAAATGGCCC
GCCTGGCATTATGCCCAGTACATGACCTTATGGGACTTTCCTACTTGGCAGTACATCTACGTATTAGTCA
TCGCTATTACCATGGTCGAGGTGAGCCCCACGTTCTGCTTCACTCTCCCCATCTCCCCCCCCTCCCCACC
CCCAATTTTGTATTTATTTATTTTTTAATTATTTTGTGCAGCGRKGGGGGSGGGGGGGGGGGGGGGGSGC
GCNCRGGSGGGGSGGGGSGGGGSGRGGGGSGGGGCGGGGCGAGGCGGAGAGGTGCGGCGGCAGCCAATCA
GAGCGGCGCGCTCCGAAAGTTTCCTTTTATGGCGAGGCGGCGGCGGCGGCGGCCCTATAAAAAGCGAAGC
GCGCGGCGGGCGGGAGTCGCTGCGCGCTGCCTTCGCCCCGTGCCCCGCTCCGCCGCCGCCTCGCGCCGCC
CGCCCCGGCTCTGACTGACCGCGTTACTCCCACAGGTGAGCGGGCGGGACGGCCCTTCTCCTCCGGGCTG
TAATTAGCGCTTGGTTTAATGACGGCTTGTTTCTTTTCTGTGGCTGCGTGAAAGCCTTGAGGGGCTCCGG
GAGGGCCCTTTGTGCGGGGGGAGCGGCTCGGGGGGTGCGTGCGTGTGTGTGTGCGTGGGGAGCGCCGCGT
GCGGCTCCGCGCTGCCCGGCGGCTGTGAGCGCTGCGGGCGCGGCGCGGGGCTTTGTGCGCTCCGCAGTGT
GCGCGAGGGGAGCGCGGCCGGGGGCGGTGCCCCGCGGTGCGGGGGGGGCTGCGAGGGGAACAAAGGCTGC
GTGCGGGGTGTGTGCGTGGGGGGGTGAGCAGGGGGTGTGGGCGCGTCGGTCGGGCTGCAACCCCCCCTGC
ACCCCCCTCCCCGAGTTGCTGAGCACGGCCCGGCTTCGGGTGCGGGGCTCCGTACGGGGCGTGGCGCGGG
GCTCGCCGTGCCGGGCGGGGGGTGGCGGCAGGTGGGGGTGCCGGGCGGGGCGGGGCCGCCTCGGGCCGGG
GAGGGCTCGGGGGAGGGGCGCGGCGGCCCCCGGAGCGCCGGCGGCTGTCGAGGCGCGGCGAGCCGCAGCC
ATTGCCTTTTATGGTAATCGTGCGAGAGGGCGCAGGGACTTCCTTTGTCCCAAATCTGTGCGGAGCCGAA
ATCTGGGAGGCGCCGCCGCACCCCCTCTAGCGGGCGCGGGGCGAAGCGGTGCGGCGCCGGCAGGAAGGAA
ATGGGCGGGGAGGGCCTTCGTGCGTCGCCGCGCCGCCGTCCCCTTCTCCCTCTCCAGCCTCGGGGCTGTC
CGCGGGGGGACGGCTGCCTTCGGGGGGGACGGGGCAGGGCGGGGTTCGGCTTCTGGCGTGTGACCGGCGG
CTCTAGAGCCTCTGCTAACCATGTTCATGCCTTCTTCTTTTTCCTACAGCTCCTGGGCAACGTGCTGGTT
ATTGTGCTGTCTCATCATTTTGGCAAAGAATTCTGCAGTCGACGGTACCGCGGGCCCCCTAGGCTACGCG
CGCCACCATGCCCAAGAAGAAGCGCAAGGTGGGACGCGTCTGCAGGATATCAAGCTTGCGGTACCGCGGG
CCCGGGATCGCCACCATGGACAAGAAGTACAGCATCGGCCTGGCCATCGGCACCAACTCTGTGGGCTGGG
CCGTGATCACCGACGAGTACAAGGTGCCCAGCAAGAAATTCAAGGTGCTGGGCAACACCGACCGGCACAG
CATCAAGAAGAACCTGATCGGCGCCCTGCTGTTCGACAGCGGAGAAACAGCCGAGGCCACCCGGCTGAAG
AGAACCGCCAGAAGAAGATACACCAGACGGAAGAACCGGATCTGCTATCTGCAAGAGATCTTCAGCAACG
AGATGGCCAAGGTGGACGACAGCTTCTTCCACAGACTGGAAGAGTCCTTCCTGGTGGAAGAGGATAAGAA
GCACGAGCGGCACCCCATCTTCGGCAACATCGTGGACGAGGTGGCCTACCACGAGAAGTACCCCACCATC
TACCACCTGAGAAAGAAACTGGTGGACAGCACCGACAAGGCCGACCTGCGGCTGATCTATCTGGCCCTGG
CCCACATGATCAAGTTCCGGGGCCACTTCCTGATCGAGGGCGACCTGAACCCCGACAACAGCGACGTGGA
CAAGCTGTTCATCCAGCTGGTGCAGACCTACAACCAGCTGTTCGAGGAAAACCCCATCAACGCCAGCGGC
GTGGACGCCAAGGCCATCCTGTCTGCCAGACTGAGCAAGAGCAGACGGCTGGAAAATCTGATCGCCCAGC
TGCCCGGCGAGAAGAAGAATGGCCTGTTCGGCAACCTGATTGCCCTGAGCCTGGGCCTGACCCCCAACTT
CAAGAGCAACTTCGACCTGGCCGAGGATGCCAAACTGCAGCTGAGCAAGGACACCTACGACGACGACCTG
GACAACCTGCTGGCCCAGATCGGCGACCAGTACGCCGACCTGTTTCTGGCCGCCAAGAACCTGTCCGACG
CCATCCTGCTGAGCGACATCCTGAGAGTGAACACCGAGATCACCAAGGCCCCCCTGAGCGCCTCTATGAT
CAAGAGATACGACGAGCACCACCAGGACCTGACCCTGCTGAAAGCTCTCGTGCGGCAGCAGCTGCCTGAG
AAGTACAAAGAGATTTTCTTCGACCAGAGCAAGAACGGCTACGCCGGCTACATCGATGGCGGAGCCAGCC
AGGAAGAGTTCTACAAGTTCATCAAGCCCATCCTGGAAAAGATGGACGGCACCGAGGAACTGCTCGTGAA
GCTGAACAGAGAGGACCTGCTGCGGAAGCAGCGGACCTTCGACAACGGCAGCATCCCCCACCAGATCCAC
CTGGGAGAGCTGCACGCCATTCTGCGGCGGCAGGAAGATTTTTACCCATTCCTGAAGGACAACCGGGAAA
AGATCGAGAAGATCCTGACCTTCCGCATCCCCTACTACGTGGGCCCTCTGGCCAGGGGAAACAGCAGATT
CGCCTGGATGACCAGAAAGAGCGAGGAAACCATCACCCCCTGGAACTTCGAGGAAGTGGTGGACAAGGGC
GCCAGCGCCCAGAGCTTCATCGAGCGGATGACCAACTTCGATAAGAACCTGCCCAACGAGAAGGTGCTGC
CCAAGCACAGCCTGCTGTACGAGTACTTCACCGTGTACAACGAGCTGACCAAAGTGAAATACGTGACCGA
GGGAATGAGAAAGCCCGCCTTCCTGAGCGGCGAGCAGAAAAAAGCCATCGTGGACCTGCTGTTCAAGACC
AACCGGAAAGTGACCGTGAAGCAGCTGAAAGAGGACTACTTCAAGAAAATCGAGTGCTTCGACTCCGTGG
AAATCTCCGGCGTGGAAGATCGGTTCAACGCCTCCCTGGGCACATACCACGATCTGCTGAAAATTATCAA
GGACAAGGACTTCCTGGACAATGAGGAAAACGAGGACATTCTGGAAGATATCGTGCTGACCCTGACACTG
TTTGAGGACAGAGAGATGATCGAGGAACGGCTGAAAACCTATGCCCACCTGTTCGACGACAAAGTGATGA
AGCAGCTGAAGCGGCGGAGATACACCGGCTGGGGCAGGCTGAGCCGGAAGCTGATCAACGGCATCCGGGA
CAAGCAGTCCGGCAAGACAATCCTGGATTTCCTGAAGTCCGACGGCTTCGCCAACAGAAACTTCATGCAG
CTGATCCACGACGACAGCCTGACCTTTAAAGAGGACATCCAGAAAGCCCAGGTGTCCGGCCAGGGCGATA
GCCTGCACGAGCACATTGCCAATCTGGCCGGCAGCCCCGCCATTAAGAAGGGCATCCTGCAGACAGTGAA
GGTGGTGGACGAGCTCGTGAAAGTGATGGGCCGGCACAAGCCCGAGAACATCGTGATCGAAATGGCCAGA
GAGAACCAGACCACCCAGAAGGGACAGAAGAACAGCCGCGAGAGAATGAAGCGGATCGAAGAGGGCATCA
AAGAGCTGGGCAGCCAGATCCTGAAAGAACACCCCGTGGAAAACACCCAGCTGCAGAACGAGAAGCTGTA
CCTGTACTACCTGCAGAATGGGCGGGATATGTACGTGGACCAGGAACTGGACATCAACCGGCTGTCCGAC
TACGATGTGGACGCTATCGTGCCTCAGAGCTTTCTGAAGGACGACTCCATCGATAACAAAGTGCTGACTC
GGAGCGACAAGAACCGGGGCAAGAGCGACAACGTGCCCTCCGAAGAGGTCGTGAAGAAGATGAAGAACTA
CTGGCGCCAGCTGCTGAATGCCAAGCTGATTACCCAGAGGAAGTTCGACAATCTGACCAAGGCCGAGAGA
GGCGGCCTGAGCGAACTGGATAAGGCCGGCTTCATCAAGAGACAGCTGGTGGAAACCCGGCAGATCACAA
AGCACGTGGCACAGATCCTGGACTCCCGGATGAACACTAAGTACGACGAGAACGACAAACTGATCCGGGA
AGTGAAAGTGATCACCCTGAAGTCCAAGCTGGTGTCCGATTTCCGGAAGGATTTCCAGTTTTACAAAGTG
CGCGAGATCAACAACTACCACCACGCCCACGACGCCTACCTGAACGCCGTCGTGGGAACCGCCCTGATCA
AAAAGTACCCTAAGCTGGAAAGCGAGTTCGTGTACGGCGACTACAAGGTGTACGACGTGCGGAAGATGAT
CGCCAAGAGCGAGCAGGAAATCGGCAAGGCTACCGCCAAGTACTTCTTCTACAGCAACATCATGAACTTT
TTCAAGACCGAGATTACCCTGGCCAACGGCGAGATCCGGAAGCGGCCTCTGATCGAGACAAACGGCGAAA
CAGGCGAGATCGTGTGGGATAAGGGCCGGGACTTTGCCACCGTGCGGAAAGTGCTGTCTATGCCCCAAGT
GAATATCGTGAAAAAGACCGAGGTGCAGACAGGCGGCTTCAGCAAAGAGTCTATCCTGCCCAAGAGGAAC
AGCGACAAGCTGATCGCCAGAAAGAAGGACTGGGACCCTAAGAAGTACGGCGGCTTCGACAGCCCCACCG
TGGCCTATTCTGTGCTGGTGGTGGCCAAAGTGGAAAAGGGCAAGTCCAAGAAACTGAAGAGTGTGAAAGA
GCTGCTGGGGATCACCATCATGGAAAGAAGCAGCTTCGAGAAGAATCCCATCGACTTTCTGGAAGCCAAG
GGCTACAAAGAAGTGAAAAAGGACCTGATCATCAAGCTGCCTAAGTACTCCCTGTTCGAGCTGGAAAACG
GCCGGAAGAGAATGCTGGCCTCTGCCGGCGAACTGCAGAAGGGAAACGAACTGGCCCTGCCCTCCAAATA
TGTGAACTTCCTGTACCTGGCCAGCCACTATGAGAAGCTGAAGGGCTCCCCCGAGGATAATGAGCAGAAA
CAGCTGTTTGTGGAACAGCACAAACACTACCTGGACGAGATCATCGAGCAGATCAGCGAGTTCTCCAAGA
GAGTGATCCTGGCCGACGCTAATCTGGACAAGGTGCTGAGCGCCTACAACAAGCACAGAGACAAGCCTAT
CAGAGAGCAGGCCGAGAATATCATCCACCTGTTTACCCTGACCAATCTGGGAGCCCCTGCCGCCTTCAAG
TACTTTGACACCACCATCGACCGGAAGAGGTACACCAGCACCAAAGAGGTGCTGGACGCCACCCTGATCC
ACCAGAGCATCACCGGCCTGTACGAGACACGGATCGACCTGTCTCAGCTGGGAGGCGACGCCTATCCCTA
TGACGTGCCCGATTATGCCAGCCTGGGCAGCGGCTCCCCCAAGAAAAAACGCAAGGTGGAAGATCCTAAG
AAAAAGCGGAAAGTGGACGGCATTGGTAGTGGGAGCAACGGCAGCAGCGGATCCAACGGTCCGACTGACG
CCGCGGAAGAGGAGCTTCTGAGCAAAAACTATCACCTCGAAAACGAGGTTGCGCGACTGAAGAAAGGAAG
CGGGTCCGGTGGAAGTGGCTCCGGATCTGGAGGTTCTGGCAGCGGAGGTAGCGGCAGTGGCGAAGAGCTC
CTTAGTAAGAACTATCATCTGGAAAATGAGGTAGCGCGCTTAAAGAAAGGGTCGGGAAGTGGCGGCAGCG
GAAGTGGGAGTGGAGGGAGCGGTTCTGGCGGTTCCGGCAGTGGAGAGGAGTTGCTGTCTAAGAACTACCA
CTTAGAAAACGAAGTCGCACGGCTAAAAAAAGGTTCCGGCTCCGGCGGCTCCGGTTCTGGAAGCGGGGGC
TCGGGATCAGGTGGATCTGGATCAGGAGAGGAATTGCTTTCCAAAAACTACCACCTTGAGAATGAGGTGG
CCAGGTTAAAGAAGGGGAGCGGCTCGGGGGGTAGTGGATCGGGGTCGGGCGGGTCAGGAAGCGGTGGTAG
CGGATCTGGGGAGGAGCTGCTCTCGAAGAATTACCATTTGGAGAACGAAGTGGCGAGACTAAAGAAGGGA
AGCGGTAGTGGTGGTTCAGGGTCTGGTTCAGGTGGATCCAACGGTCCGACTGACGCCGCGGAAGAGGAGC
TTCTGAGCAAAAACTATCACCTCGAAAACGAGGTTGCGCGACTGAAGAAAGGAAGCGGGTCCGGTGGAAG
TGGCTCCGGATCTGGAGGTTCTGGCAGCGGAGGTAGCGGCAGTGGCGAAGAGCTCCTTAGTAAGAACTAT
CATCTGGAAAATGAGGTAGCGCGCTTAAAGAAAGGGTCGGGAAGTGGCGGCAGCGGAAGTGGGAGTGGAG
GGAGCGGTTCTGGCGGTTCCGGCAGTGGAGAGGAGTTGCTGTCTAAGAACTACCACTTAGAAAACGAAGT
CGCACGGCTAAAAAAAGGTTCCGGCTCCGGCGGCTCCGGTTCTGGAAGCGGGGGCTCGGGATCAGGTGGA
TCTGGATCAGGAGAGGAATTGCTTTCCAAAAACTACCACCTTGAGAATGAGGTGGCCAGGTTAAAGAAGG
GGAGCGGCTCGGGGGGTAGTGGATCGGGGTCGGGCGGGTCAGGAAGCGGTGGTAGCGGATCTGGGGAGGA
GCTGCTCTCGAAGAATTACCATTTGGAGAACGAAGTGGCGAGACTAAAGAAGGGAAGCGGTAGTGGTGGT
TCAGGGTCTGGTTCAGGTGGCAGTGGGTCTGGGGGCTCAGGGTCCGGGTAGGCGGCCGCGACTCTAGATC
ATAATCAGCCATACCACATTTGTAGAGGTTTTACTTGCTTTAAAAAACCTCCCACACCTCCCCCTGAACC
TGAAACATAAAATGAATGCAATTGTTGTTGTTAACTTGTTTATTGCAGCTTATAATGGTTACAAATAAAG
CAATAGCATCACAAATTTCACAAATAAAGCATTTTTTTCACTGCATTCTAGTTGTGGTTTGTCCAAACTC
ATCAATGTATCTTAAGGCGTAAATTGTAAGCGTTAATATTTTGTTAAAATTCGCGTTAAATTTTTGTTAA
ATCAGCTCATTTTTTAACCAATAGGCCGAAATCGGCAAAATCCCTTATAAATCAAAAGAATAGACCGAGA
TAGGGT
[37 nt withheld, positions 7707-7743]
AAAGAACGTGGACTCCAACGTCAAAGG
[49 nt withheld, positions 7771-7819]
T
[91 nt withheld, positions 7821-7911]
G
[124 nt withheld, positions 7913-8036]
CAGGTGGCACTTTTCGGGGAAATGTGCGCGGAACCCCTATTTGTTTATTTTTCTAAATACATTCAAATAT
GTATCCGCTCATGAGACAATAACCCTGATAAATGCTTCAATAATATTGAAAAAGGAAGAGTCCTGAGGCG
GAAAGAACCAGCTGTGGAATGTGTGTCAGTTAGGGTGTGGAAAGTCCCCAGGCTCCCCAGCAGGCAGAAG
TATGCAAAGCATGCATCTCAATTAGTCAGCAACCAGGTGTGGAAAGTCCCCAGGCTCCCCAGCAGGCAGA
AGTATGCAAAGCATGCATCTCAATTAGTCAGCAACCATAGTCCCGCCCCTAACTCCGCCCATCCCGCCCC
TAACTCCGCCCAGTTCCGCCCATTCTCCGCCCCATGGCTGACTAATTTTTTTTATTTATGCAGAGGCCGA
GGCCGCCTCGGCCTCTGAGCTATTCCAGAAGTAGTGAGGAGGCTTTTTTGGAGGCCTAGGCTTTTGCAAA
GATCGATCAAGAGACAGGATGAGGATCGTTTCGCATGATTGAACAAGATGGATTGCACGCAGGTTCTCCG
GCCGCTTGGGTGGAGAGGCTATTCGGCTATGACTGGGCACAACAGACAATCGGCTGCTCTGATGCCGCCG
TGTTCCGGCTGTCAGCGCAGGGGCGCCCGGTTCTTTTTGTCAAGACCGACCTGTCCGGTGCCCTGAATGA
ACTGCAAGACGAGGCAGCGCGGCTATCGTGGCTGGCCACGACGGGCGTTCCTTGCGCAGCTGTGCTCGAC
GTTGTCACTGAAGCGGGAAGGGACTGGCTGCTATTGGGCGAAGTGCCGGGGCAGGATCTCCTGTCATCTC
ACCTTGCTCCTGCCGAGAAAGTATCCATCATGGCTGATGCAATGCGGCGGCTGCATACGCTTGATCCGGC
TACCTGCCCATTCGACCACCAAGCGAAACATCGCATCGAGCGAGCACGTACTCGGATGGAAGCCGGTCTT
GTCGATCAGGATGATCTGGACGAAGAGCATCAGGGGCTCGCGCCAGCCGAACTGTTCGCCAGGCTCAAGG
CGAGCATGCCCGACGGCGAGGATCTCGTCGTGACCCATGGCGATGCCTGCTTGCCGAATATCATGGTGGA
AAATGGCCGCTTTTCTGGATTCATCGACTGTGGCCGGCTGGGTGTGGCGGACCGCTATCAGGACATAGCG
TTGGCTACCCGTGATATTGCTGAAGAGCTTGGCGGCGAATGGGCTGACCGCTTCCTCGTGCTTTACGGTA
TCGCCGCTCCCGATTCGCAGCGCATCGCCTTCTATCGCCTTCTTGACGAGTTCTTCTGAGCGGGACTCTG
GGGTTCGAAATGACCGACCAAGCGACGCCCAACCTGCCATCACGAGATTTCGATTCCACCGCCGCCTTCT
ATGAAAGGTTGGGCTTCGGAATCGTTTTCCGGGACGCCGGCTGGATGATCCTCCAGCGCGGGGATCTCAT
GCTGGAGTTCTTCGCCCACCCTAGGGGGAGGCTAACTGAAACACGGAAGGAGACAATACCGGAAGGAACC
CGCGCTATGACGGCAATAAAAAGACAGAATAAAACGCACGGTGTTGGGTCGTTTGTTCATAAACGCGGGG
TTCGGTCCCAGGGCTGGCACTCTGTCGATACCCCACCGAGACCCCATTGGGGCCAATACGCCCGCGTTTC
TTCCTTTTCCCCACCCCACCCCCCAAGTTCGGGTGAAGGCCCAGGGCTCGCAGCCAACGTCGGGGCGGCA
GGCCCTGCCATAGCCTCAGGTTACTCATATATACTTTAGATTGATTTAAAACTTCATTTTTAATTTAAAA
GGATCTAGGTGAAGATCCTTTTTGATAATCTCATGACCAAAATCCCTTAACGTGAGTTTTCGTTCCACTG
AGCGTCAGACCCCGTAGAAAAGATCAAAGGATCTTCTTGAGATCCTTTTTTTCTGCGCGTAATCTGCTGC
TTGCAAACAAAAAAACCACCGCTACCAGCGGTGGTTTGTTTGCCGGATCAAGAGCTACCAACTCTTTTTC
CGAAGGTAACTGGCTTCAGCAGAGCGCAGATACCAAATACTGTTCTTCTAGTGTAGCCGTAGTTAGGCCA
CCACTTCAAGAACTCTGTAGCACCGCCTACATACCTCGCTCTGCTAATCCTGTTACCAGTGGCTGCTGCC
AGTGGCGATAAGTCGTGTCTTACCGGGTTGGACTCAAGACGATAGTTACCGGATAAGGCGCAGCGGTCGG
GCTGAACGGGGGGTTCGTGCACACAGCCCAGCTTGGAGCGAACGACCTACACCGAACTGAGATACCTACA
GCGTGAGCTATGAGAAAGCGCCACGCTTCCCGAAGGGAGAAAGGCGGACAGGTATCCGGTAAGCGGCAGG
GTCGGAACAGGAGAGCGCACGAGGGAGCTTCCAGGGGGAAACGCCTGGTATCTTTATAGTCCTGTCGGGT
TTCGCCACCTCTGACTTGAGCGTCGATTTTTGTGATGCTCGTCAGGGGGGCGGAGCCTATGGAAAAACGC
CAGCAACGCGGCCTTTTTACGGTTCCTGGCCTTTTGCTGGCCTTTTGCTCACATGTTCTTTCCTGCGTTA
TCCCCTGATTCTGTGGATAACCGTATTACCGCCATGCAT
Features (pLannotate 1.2.2; 17 found; start..end, strand, type, name):
     61..364     +  enhancer       CMV enhancer: human cytomegalovirus immediate early enhancer
    366..642     +  promoter       chicken β-actin promoter: No description available
    643..1659    +  intron         chimeric intron: chimera between introns from chicken β-actin and rabbit β-globin
   1708..1737    +  misc_feature   MCS (fragment): multiple cloning site
   1809..1829    +  misc_feature   MCS (fragment): multiple cloning site
   1836..5939    +  CDS            Cas9: Cas9 (Csn1) endonuclease from the Streptococcus pyogenes Type II CRISPR/Cas system generates RNA-guided double strand breaks in DNA
   6099..6155    +  CDS            GCN4 (fragment): GCN4_YEAST - Also known as AAS101 From Saccharomyces cerevisiae (strain ATCC 204508 / S288c) (Baker's yeast).
   7347..7430    +  CDS            large T antigen (fragment): large T antigen from SV40 (simian virus 40)
   7453..7574    +  polyA_signal   SV40 poly(A) signal: SV40 polyadenylation signal
   7608..8036    -  rep_origin     f1 ori (sequence partly withheld): f1 bacteriophage origin of replication; arrow indicates direction of (+) strand synthesis
   8063..8167    +  promoter       AmpR promoter: bla
   8169..8526    +  promoter       SV40 promoter: SV40 enhancer and early promoter
   8561..9355    +  CDS            NeoR/KanR: aminoglycoside phosphotransferase from Tn5; aph(3')-II (or nptII); confers resistance to neomycin, kanamycin, and G418 (Geneticin®)
   9376..9528    +  CDS            ble (fragment): BLE_KLEPN - Experimental evidence at protein level: Swiss-Prot protein existence level 1. Binding protein with a strong affinity to the bleomycin family of antibiotics. Binds to CL990; an antimitotic-antibiotic compound. From Klebsiella pneumoniae.
   9587..9634    +  polyA_signal   HSV TK poly(A) signal: herpes simplex virus thymidine kinase polyadenylation signal (Cole and Stacy, 1985)
   9725..9741    -  polyA_signal   bGH poly(A) signal (fragment): bovine growth hormone polyadenylation signal
   9963..10551   +  rep_origin     ori: high-copy-number ColE1/pMB1/pBR322/pUC origin of replication
