[The description below was written by a language model from this plasmid's Addgene catalogue record and pLannotate feature annotations shown in this document.]
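Description:
dCas9-10xSunTag(22aa) is a mammalian expression plasmid of about 10.7 kb built on a pCAG backbone. It expresses catalytically inactive Streptococcus pyogenes Cas9 fused to a SunTag array of ten GCN4 peptide epitopes, each separated by a 22-amino-acid linker. Transcription is driven by the composite CAG arrangement: the CMV immediate-early enhancer, the chicken β-actin promoter and a chimeric chicken β-actin/rabbit β-globin intron. These are followed by the Cas9 coding sequence, the epitope array and an SV40 polyadenylation signal. The automated annotation labels the nuclease simply as Cas9 and marks only one GCN4 fragment, so the dead-nuclease status and the ten-copy array come from the catalogue entry rather than the feature table. The unannotated stretch downstream of Cas9 is long enough to hold the repeats. A short SV40 large T antigen fragment just before the poly(A) signal may correspond to a nuclear localisation signal, although the record does not say so. Part of the plasmid derives from an earlier pCAG dCas9–epitope array construct.

The plasmid replicates in E. coli from a high-copy ColE1/pUC-type origin and also carries an f1 origin. A single Tn5 NeoR/KanR gene sits behind tandem bacterial (AmpR) and SV40 early promoters and ends in an HSV TK poly(A) signal. This gives kanamycin selection in bacteria and G418 selection in mammalian cells.

With a guide RNA supplied separately, the fusion acts as a programmable scaffold that recruits multiple copies of anti-GCN4 antibody-fragment fusion proteins to a chosen genomic locus. The associated publication used it in dual-colour BiAD sensors that read out epigenome modifications at specific loci in single cells.
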