Addgene plasmid #215745: dCas9-10xSunTag(22aa)
Purpose: Expresses dCas9 with 10 GCN4 epitopes separated by 22 amino acid linkers
Depositing lab: Albert Jeltsch. Publication: Modular dual-color BiAD sensors for locus-specific readout of epigenome modifications in single cells. Kohler AR, Hausser J, Harsch A, Bernhardt S, Haussermann L, Brenner LM, Lungu C, Olayioye MA, Bashtrykov P, Jeltsch A. Cell Rep Methods. 2024 Mar 26:100739. doi: 10.1016/j.crmeth.2024.100739. PubMed 38554702.
Backbone
  Vector backbone: pCAG
  Vector type: Mammalian Expression
  Selectable markers: Neomycin (select with G418)
Growth in bacteria
  Bacterial resistance: Kanamycin, 50 μg/mL
  Growth temperature: 37°C
  Growth strain: DH5alpha
  Copy number: Unknown
Gene/Insert
  Gene/Insert name: dCas9-10xSunTag
  Promoter: chicken beta-actin promoter
  Cloning method: Restriction Enzyme; 5′ cloning site BamHI (unknown if destroyed); 3′ cloning site BamHI (unknown if destroyed)
  Sequencing primers: 5′ GGTTCGGCTTCTGGCGTGTGACC
Resource information
  A portion of this plasmid was derived from a plasmid made by: pCAG-dCas9-5xPlat2AflD was a gift from Izuho Hatada (Addgene plasmid #82560)
Terms and licenses: Academic/Nonprofit Terms; Industry Terms: Not Available to Industry
How to cite: dCas9-10xSunTag(22aa) was a gift from Albert Jeltsch (Addgene plasmid # 215745 ; http://n2t.net/addgene:215745 ; RRID:Addgene_215745)
